Addgene plasmid #42572: pEXP5-NT-5th R
Depositing lab: Ivan Korendovych. Depositing organization: Syracuse University. Publication: A Single Mutation in a Regulatory Protein Produces Evolvable Allosterically Regulated Catalyst of Nonnatural Reaction. Moroz OV, Moroz YS, Wu Y, Olsen AB, Cheng H, Mack KL, McLaughlin JM, Raymond EA, Zhezherya K, Roder H, Korendovych IV. Angew Chem Int Ed Engl. 2013 Apr 29. doi: 10.1002/anie.201302339. PubMed 23630096.
Backbone
  Vector backbone: pEXP5-NT/TOPO
  Backbone manufacturer: Invitrogen
  Backbone size w/o insert (bp): 2745
  Total vector size (bp): 3194
  Vector type: Bacterial Expression
Growth in bacteria
  Bacterial resistance: Ampicillin, 100 μg/mL
  Growth temperature: 37°C
  Growth strain: DH5alpha
  Copy number: High Copy
Gene/Insert
  Gene/Insert name: mutated calmodulin gene
  Species: G. gallus (chicken)
  Insert size (bp): 449
  Mutation: changed Phenylalanine 92 to Glutamine acid, Isoleucine 85 to Leucine, Histidine 107 to Isoleucine, Leucine 112 to Arginine, Alanine 128 to Threonine, Methionine 144 to Arginine
  Promoter: T7
  Tag / fusion protein: Polyhistidine (6×His) region, TEV recognition site (N terminal on insert)
  Cloning method: TOPO Cloning
  Sequencing primers: 5′ T7; 3′ T7-term
Terms and licenses: Academic/Nonprofit Terms; Industry Terms: Not Available to Industry
How to cite: pEXP5-NT-5th R was a gift from Ivan Korendovych (Addgene plasmid # 42572 ; http://n2t.net/addgene:42572 ; RRID:Addgene_42572)
