[The description below was written by a language model from this plasmid's Addgene catalogue record and pLannotate feature annotations shown in this document.]
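Description:
pEXP5-NT-5th R is a small (about 3.2 kb) bacterial expression plasmid built on the commercial pEXP5-NT/TOPO backbone, into which a mutated chicken (G. gallus) calmodulin gene of roughly 450 bp was inserted by TOPO cloning. It is maintained in E. coli through a high-copy ColE1/pUC-type origin of replication and is selected with ampicillin via a β-lactamase (AmpR) gene driven by its own promoter. A fragment of the pBR322 basis-of-mobility region is also annotated in the backbone.

The expression cassette begins with a T7 promoter followed by the efficient ribosome binding site from phage T7 gene 10, so transcription depends on a source of T7 RNA polymerase. The open reading frame starts with an N-terminal polyhistidine tag and a TEV protease recognition site, which allow metal-affinity purification and subsequent tag removal. These are followed by the calmodulin coding sequence, and the cassette ends at a T7 terminator. The automated annotation matched the insert to Tetrahymena calmodulin, which presumably reflects conservation of the protein, since the catalogue entry gives chicken as the source. Short hits labelled as capTEV and SET1 fragments probably correspond to the His-tag region and to T7-derived sequence upstream of the terminator rather than to functional tags.

The encoded calmodulin carries six substitutions: Phe92 to glutamic acid (written "Glutamine acid" in the record), Ile85Leu, His107Ile, Leu112Arg, Ala128Thr and Met144Arg. According to the associated publication title, a single mutation converts this regulatory protein into an evolvable, allosterically regulated catalyst of a non-natural reaction. The name and the accumulated mutations suggest a fifth-round variant from that evolution, although the record does not say so explicitly. The plasmid is suited to recombinant production and purification of this variant.
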