Features (pLannotate 1.2.2; 12 found; start..end, strand, type, name):
      1..19      +  promoter       T7 promoter: promoter for bacteriophage T7 RNA polymerase
     51..73      +  RBS            RBS: efficient ribosome binding site from bacteriophage T7 gene 10 (Olins and Rangwala, 1989)
     92..112     +  CDS            capTEV™ (fragment): composite tag for in vivo biotinylation, TEV protease cleavage, and 6xHis tagging
    122..142     +  CDS            TEV site: tobacco etch virus (TEV) protease recognition and cleavage site
    146..592     +  CDS            CALM_TETPY (sequence partly withheld): Experimental evidence at protein level: Swiss-Prot protein existence level 1. Calmodulin mediates the control of a large number of enzymes, ion channels and other proteins by Ca(2+). Among the enzymes to be stimulated by the calmodulin-Ca(2+) complex are a number of protein kinases and phosphatases. From Tetrahymena pyriformis.
    607..656     +  CDS            SET1 (fragment): solubility-enhancement tag derived from T7 phage gene 10B
    664..711     +  terminator     T7 terminator: transcription terminator for bacteriophage T7 RNA polymerase
    842..946     +  promoter       AmpR promoter: bla
    947..1807    +  CDS            AmpR: β-lactamase; bla; confers resistance to ampicillin, carbenicillin, and related antibiotics
   1978..2566    +  rep_origin     ori: high-copy-number ColE1/pMB1/pBR322/pUC origin of replication
   2752..2872    -  misc_feature   bom (fragment): basis of mobility region from pBR322
   2871..3050    -  CDS            YPB2_ECOLX (fragment): Protein predicted: Swiss-Prot protein existence level 4. From Escherichia coli.
>Addgene plasmid #42572 | pEXP5-NT-5th R | depositor full sequence | sequence record 57491 | pEXP5-NT-5th R sequence 3194 bps
TAATACGACTCACTATAGGGAGACCACAACGGTTTCCCTCTAGAAATAATTTTGTTTAACTTTAAGAAGG
AGATATACCATGTCTGGTTCTCATCATCATCATCATCATGGTAGCAGCGGCGAAAACCTGTATTTTCAGT
CCCTT
[222 nt withheld, positions 146-367]
AGAAAAATGAAAGATACAGATAGCGAAGAAGAACTTAGAGAAGCGTTCCGTGTGGAAGACAAGGATGGTA
ATGGTTACATTAGTGCTGCAGAACTTCGTATTGTGATGACAAATCGTGGGGAGAAGCTAACAGATGAAGA
AGTTGATGAAATGATTAGGGAAACAGACATTGATGGTGATGGTCAAGTAAACTATGAAGAGTTTGTACAA
CGTATGACAGCGAAGTGAAGGGTGATCCGGCTGCTAACAAAGCCCGAAAGGAAGCTGAGTTGGCTGCTGC
CACCGCTGAGCAATAACTAGCATAACCCCTTGGGGCCTCTAAACGGGTCTTGAGGGGTTTTTTGCTGAAA
GGAGGAACTATATCCGGATAATTCTTGAAGACGAAAGGGCCTCGTGATACGCCTATTTTTATAGGTTAAT
GTCATGATAATAATGGTTTCTTAGACGTCAGGTGGCACTTTTCGGGGAAATGTGCGCGGAACCCCTATTT
GTTTATTTTTCTAAATACATTCAAATATGTATCCGCTCATGAGACAATAACCCTGATAAATGCTTCAATA
ATATTGAAAAAGGAAGAGTATGAGTATTCAACATTTCCGTGTCGCCCTTATTCCCTTTTTTGCGGCATTT
TGCCTTCCTGTTTTTGCTCACCCAGAAACGCTGGTGAAAGTAAAAGATGCTGAAGATCAGTTGGGTGCAC
GAGTGGGTTACATCGAACTGGATCTCAACAGCGGTAAGATCCTTGAGAGTTTTCGCCCCGAAGAACGTTT
TCCAATGATGAGCACTTTTAAAGTTCTGCTATGTGGCGCGGTATTATCCCGTGTTGACGCCGGGCAAGAG
CAACTCGGTCGCCGCATACACTATTCTCAGAATGACTTGGTTGAGTACTCACCAGTCACAGAAAAGCATC
TTACGGATGGCATGACAGTAAGAGAATTATGCAGTGCTGCCATAACCATGAGTGATAACACTGCGGCCAA
CTTACTTCTGACAACGATCGGAGGACCGAAGGAGCTAACCGCTTTTTTGCACAACATGGGGGATCATGTA
ACTCGCCTTGATCGTTGGGAACCGGAGCTGAATGAAGCCATACCAAACGACGAGCGTGACACCACGATGC
CTGTAGCAATGGCAACAACGTTGCGCAAACTATTAACTGGCGAACTACTTACTCTAGCTTCCCGGCAACA
ATTAATAGACTGGATGGAGGCGGATAAAGTTGCAGGACCACTTCTGCGCTCGGCCCTTCCGGCTGGCTGG
TTTATTGCTGATAAATCTGGAGCCGGTGAGCGTGGGTCTCGCGGTATCATTGCAGCACTGGGGCCAGATG
GTAAGCCCTCCCGTATCGTAGTTATCTACACGACGGGGAGTCAGGCAACTATGGATGAACGAAATAGACA
GATCGCTGAGATAGGTGCCTCACTGATTAAGCATTGGTAACTGTCAGACCAAGTTTACTCATATATACTT
TAGATTGATTTAAAACTTCATTTTTAATTTAAAAGGATCTAGGTGAAGATCCTTTTTGATAATCTCATGA
CCAAAATCCCTTAACGTGAGTTTTCGTTCCACTGAGCGTCAGACCCCGTAGAAAAGATCAAAGGATCTTC
TTGAGATCCTTTTTTTCTGCGCGTAATCTGCTGCTTGCAAACAAAAAAACCACCGCTACCAGCGGTGGTT
TGTTTGCCGGATCAAGAGCTACCAACTCTTTTTCCGAAGGTAACTGGCTTCAGCAGAGCGCAGATACCAA
ATACTGTTCTTCTAGTGTAGCCGTAGTTAGGCCACCACTTCAAGAACTCTGTAGCACCGCCTACATACCT
CGCTCTGCTAATCCTGTTACCAGTGGCTGCTGCCAGTGGCGATAAGTCGTGTCTTACCGGGTTGGACTCA
AGACGATAGTTACCGGATAAGGCGCAGCGGTCGGGCTGAACGGGGGGTTCGTGCACACAGCCCAGCTTGG
AGCGAACGACCTACACCGAACTGAGATACCTACAGCGTGAGCTATGAGAAAGCGCCACGCTTCCCGAAGG
GAGAAAGGCGGACAGGTATCCGGTAAGCGGCAGGGTCGGAACAGGAGAGCGCACGAGGGAGCTTCCAGGG
GGAAACGCCTGGTATCTTTATAGTCCTGTCGGGTTTCGCCACCTCTGACTTGAGCGTCGATTTTTGTGAT
GCTCGTCAGGGGGGCGGAGCCTATGGAAAAACGCCAGCAACGCGGCCTTTTTACGGTTCCTGGCCTTTTG
CTGGCCTTTTGCTCACATGTTCTTTCCTGCGTTATCCCCTGATTCTGTGGATAACCGTATTACCGCCTTT
GAGTGAGCTGATACCGCTCGCCGCAGCCGAACGACCGAGCGCAGCGAGTCAGTGAGCGAGGAAGCGGAAG
AGCGCCTGATGCGGTATTTTCTCCTTACGCATCTGTGCGGTATTTCACACCGCAATGGTGCACTCTCAGT
ACAATCTGCTCTGATGCCGCATAGTTAAGCCAGTATACACTCCGCTATCGCTACGCTTCGTTAATACAGA
TGTAGGTGTTCCACAGGGTAGCCAGCAGCATCCTGCGATGCAGATCCGGAACATAATGGTGCAGGGCGCT
GACTTCCGCGTTTCCAGACTTTACGAAACACGGAAACCGAAGACCATTCATGTTGTTGCTCAGGTCGCAG
ACGTTTTGCAGCAGCAGTCGCTTCACGTTCGCTCGCGTATCGGTGATTCATTCTGCTAACCAGTAAGGCA
ACCCCGCCAGCCTAGCCGGGTCCTCAACGACAGGAGCACGATCATGCGCACCCGTGGCCAGGACCCAACG
CTGCCCGAGATCTCGATCCCGCGAAAT
