>Addgene plasmid #42572 | pEXP5-NT-5th R | addgene partial sequence | sequence record 59769 | T7term 5'-GCTAGTTATTGCTCAGCGG-3'
TTGTTAGCAGCCGGATCACCCTTTCACTTCGCTGTCATACGTTGTACAAACTCTTCATAGTTTACTTGAC
CATCACCATCAATGTCTGTTTCCCTAATCATTTCATCAACTTCTTCATCTGTTAGCTTCTCCCCACGATT
TGTCATCACAATACGAAGTTCTGCAGCACTAATGTAACCATTACCATCCTTGTCTTCCACACGGAACGCT
TCTCTAAGTTCTTCTTCGCTATCTGTATCTTTCATTTTTCT
[222 nt withheld, positions 252-473]
AAGGGACTGAAAATACAGGTTTTCGCCGCTGCTACCATGATGATGATGATGATGAGAACCAGACATGGTA
TATCTCCTTCTTAAAGTTAAACAAAATTATTTCTAGAGGGAAACCGTTGTGGTCTCCCTATAGTGAGTCG
TATTAATTTCGCGGGATCGAGATCTCGGGCAGCGTTGGGTCCTGGCCACGGGTGCGCATGATCGTGCTCC
TGTCGTTGAGGACCCGGCTAGGCTGGCGGGGTTGCCTTACTGGTTAGCAGAATGAATCACCGATACGCGA
GCGAACGTGAAGCGACTGCTGCTGCAAAACGTCTGCGACCTGAGCAACAACATGAATGGTCTTCGGTTTC
CGTGTTTCGTAAAGTCTGGAA
